>Addgene plasmid #60735 | pET:GACG:GFP | depositor full sequence | sequence record 97721 | pET:GACG:GFP sequence 5855 bps
ATCCGGATATAGTTCCTCCTTTCAGCAAAAAACCCCTCAAGACCCGTTTAGAGGCCCCAAGGGGTTATGC
TAGTTATTGCTCAGCGGTGGCAGGGCGCGCCTTATTATTTGTATAGTTCATCCATGCCATGTGTAATCCC
AGCAGCTGTTACAAACTCAAGAAGGACCATGTGGTCTCTCTTTTCGTTGGGATCTTTCGAAAGGGCAGAT
TGTGTGGACAGGTAATGGTTGTCTGGTAAAAGGACAGGGCCATCGCCAATTGGAGTATTTTGTTGATAAT
GGTCTGCTAGTTGAACGCTTCCATCTTCAATGTTGTGTCTAATTTTGAAGTTAACTTTGATTCCATTCTT
TTGTTTGTCTGCCATGATGTATACATTGTGTGAGTTATAGTTGTATTCCAATTTGTGTCCAAGAATGTTT
CCATCTTCTTTAAAATCAATACCTTTTAACTCGATTCTATTAACAAGGGTATCACCTTCAAACTTGACTT
CAGCACGTGTCTTGTAGTTCCCGTCATCTTTGAAAAATATAGTTCTTTCCTGTACATAACCTTCGGGCAT
GGCACTCTTGAAAAAGTCATGCTGTTTCATATGATCTGGGTATCTCGCAAAGCATTGAACACCATAACCG
AAAGTAGTGACAAGTGTTGGCCATGGAACAGGTAGTTTTCCAGTAGTGCAAATAAATTTAAGGGTAAGTT
TTCCGTATGTTGCATCACCTTCACCCTCTCCACTGACAGAAAATTTGTGCCCATTAACATCACCATCTAA
TTCAACAAGAATTGGGACAACTCCAGTGAAAAGTTCTTCTCCTTTACGCATGACGTCGGTATATCTCCTT
CTTAAAGTTAAACCCTATAGTGCGTCGTATTAATTTCGCGGGATCGAGATCTCGATCCTCTACGCCGGAC
GCATCGTGGCCGGCATCACCGGCGCCACAGGTGCGGTTGCTGGCGCCTATATCGCCGACATCACCGATGG
GGAAGATCGGGCTCGCCACTTCGGGCTCATGAGCGCTTGTTTCGGCGTGGGTATGGTGGCAGGCCCCGTG
GCCGGGGGACTGTTGGGCGCCATCTCCTTGCATGCACCATTCCTTGCGGCGGCGGTGCTCAACGGCCTCA
ACCTACTACTGGGCTGCTTCCTAATGCAGGAGTCGCATAAGGGAGAGCGTCGAGATCCCGGACACCATCG
AATGGCGCAAAACCTTTCGCGGTATGGCATGATAGCGCCCGGAAGAGAGTCAATTCAGGGTGGTGAATGT
GAAACCAGTAACGTTATACGATGTCGCAGAGTATGCCGGTGTCTCTTATCAGACCGTTTCCCGCGTGGTG
AACCAGGCCAGCCACGTTTCTGCGAAAACGCGGGAAAAAGTGGAAGCGGCGATGGCGGAGCTGAATTACA
TTCCCAACCGCGTGGCACAACAACTGGCGGGCAAACAGTCGTTGCTGATTGGCGTTGCCACCTCCAGTCT
GGCCCTGCACGCGCCGTCGCAAATTGTCGCGGCGATTAAATCTCGCGCCGATCAACTGGGTGCCAGCGTG
GTGGTGTCGATGGTAGAACGAAGCGGCGTCGAAGCCTGTAAAGCGGCGGTGCACAATCTTCTCGCGCAAC
GCGTCAGTGGGCTGATCATTAACTATCCGCTGGATGACCAGGATGCCATTGCTGTGGAAGCTGCCTGCAC
TAATGTTCCGGCGTTATTTCTTGATGTCTCTGACCAGACACCCATCAACAGTATTATTTTCTCCCATGAA
GACGGTACGCGACTGGGCGTGGAGCATCTGGTCGCATTGGGTCACCAGCAAATCGCGCTGTTAGCGGGCC
CATTAAGTTCTGTCTCGGCGCGTCTGCGTCTGGCTGGCTGGCATAAATATCTCACTCGCAATCAAATTCA
GCCGATAGCGGAACGGGAAGGCGACTGGAGTGCCATGTCCGGTTTTCAACAAACCATGCAAATGCTGAAT
GAGGGCATCGTTCCCACTGCGATGCTGGTTGCCAACGATCAGATGGCGCTGGGCGCAATGCGCGCCATTA
CCGAGTCCGGGCTGCGCGTTGGTGCGGATATCTCGGTAGTGGGATACGACGATACCGAAGACAGCTCATG
TTATATCCCGCCGTTAACCACCATCAAACAGGATTTTCGCCTGCTGGGGCAAACCAGCGTGGACCGCTTG
CTGCAACTCTCTCAGGGCCAGGCGGTGAAGGGCAATCAGCTGTTGCCCGTCTCACTGGTGAAAAGAAAAA
CCACCCTGGCGCCCAATACGCAAACCGCCTCTCCCCGCGCGTTGGCCGATTCATTAATGCAGCTGGCACG
ACAGGTTTCCCGACTGGAAAGCGGGCAGTGAGCGCAACGCAATTAATGTAAGTTAGCTCACTCATTAGGC
ACCGGGATCTCGACCGATGCCCTTGAGAGCCTTCAACCCAGTCAGCTCCTTCCGGTGGGCGCGGGGCATG
ACTATCGTCGCCGCACTTATGACTGTCTTCTTTATCATGCAACTCGTAGGACAGGTGCCGGCAGCGCTCT
GGGTCATTTTCGGCGAGGACCGCTTTCGCTGGAGCGCGACGATGATCGGCCTGTCGCTTGCGGTATTCGG
AATCTTGCACGCCCTCGCTCAAGCCTTCGTCACTGGTCCCGCCACCAAACGTTTCGGCGAGAAGCAGGCC
ATTATCGCCGGCATGGCGGCCCCACGGGTGCGCATGATCGTGCTCCTGTCGTTGAGGACCCGGCTAGGCT
GGCGGGGTTGCCTTACTGGTTAGCAGAATGAATCACCGATACGCGAGCGAACGTGAAGCGACTGCTGCTG
CAAAACGTCTGCGACCTGAGCAACAACATGAATGGTCTTCGGTTTCCGTGTTTCGTAAAGTCTGGAAACG
CGGAAGTCAGCGCCCTGCACCATTATGTTCCGGATCTGCATCGCAGGATGCTGCTGGCTACCCTGTGGAA
CACCTACATCTGTATTAACGAAGCGCTGGCATTGACCCTGAGTGATTTTTCTCTGGTCCCGCCGCATCCA
TACCGCCAGTTGTTTACCCTCACAACGTTCCAGTAACCGGGCATGTTCATCATCAGTAACCCGTATCGTG
AGCATCCTCTCTCGTTTCATCGGTATCATTACCCCCATGAACAGAAATCCCCCTTACACGGAGGCATCAG
TGACCAAACAGGAAAAAACCGCCCTTAACATGGCCCGCTTTATCAGAAGCCAGACATTAACGCTTCTGGA
GAAACTCAACGAGCTGGACGCGGATGAACAGGCAGACATCTGTGAATCGCTTCACGACCACGCTGATGAG
CTTTACCGCAGCTGCCTCGCGCGTTTCGGTGATGACGGTGAAAACCTCTGACACATGCAGCTCCCGGAGA
CGGTCACAGCTTGTCTGTAAGCGGATGCCGGGAGCAGACAAGCCCGTCAGGGCGCGTCAGCGGGTGTTGG
CGGGTGTCGGGGCGCAGCCATGACCCAGTCACGTAGCGATAGCGGAGTGTATACTGGCTTAACTATGCGG
CATCAGAGCAGATTGTACTGAGAGTGCACCATATATGCGGTGTGAAATACCGCACAGATGCGTAAGGAGA
AAATACCGCATCAGGCGCTCTTCCGCTTCCTCGCTCACTGACTCGCTGCGCTCGGTCGTTCGGCTGCGGC
GAGCGGTATCAGCTCACTCAAAGGCGGTAATACGGTTATCCACAGAATCAGGGGATAACGCAGGAAAGAA
CATGTGAGCAAAAGGCCAGCAAAAGGCCAGGAACCGTAAAAAGGCCGCGTTGCTGGCGTTTTTCCATAGG
CTCCGCCCCCCTGACGAGCATCACAAAAATCGACGCTCAAGTCAGAGGTGGCGAAACCCGACAGGACTAT
AAAGATACCAGGCGTTTCCCCCTGGAAGCTCCCTCGTGCGCTCTCCTGTTCCGACCCTGCCGCTTACCGG
ATACCTGTCCGCCTTTCTCCCTTCGGGAAGCGTGGCGCTTTCTCATAGCTCACGCTGTAGGTATCTCAGT
TCGGTGTAGGTCGTTCGCTCCAAGCTGGGCTGTGTGCACGAACCCCCCGTTCAGCCCGACCGCTGCGCCT
TATCCGGTAACTATCGTCTTGAGTCCAACCCGGTAAGACACGACTTATCGCCACTGGCAGCAGCCACTGG
TAACAGGATTAGCAGAGCGAGGTATGTAGGCGGTGCTACAGAGTTCTTGAAGTGGTGGCCTAACTACGGC
TACACTAGAAGGACAGTATTTGGTATCTGCGCTCTGCTGAAGCCAGTTACCTTCGGAAAAAGAGTTGGTA
GCTCTTGATCCGGCAAACAAACCACCGCTGGTAGCGGTGGTTTTTTTGTTTGCAAGCAGCAGATTACGCG
CAGAAAAAAAGGATCTCAAGAAGATCCTTTGATCTTTTCTACGGGGTCTGACGCTCAGTGGAACGAAAAC
TCACGTTAAGGGATTTTGGTCATGAACAATAAAACTGTCTGCTTACATAAACAGTAATACAAGGGGTGTT
ATGAGCCATATTCAACGGGAAACGTCTTGCTCTAGGCCGCGATTAAATTCCAACATGGATGCTGATTTAT
ATGGGTATAAATGGGCTCGCGATAATGTCGGGCAATCAGGTGCGACAATCTATCGATTGTATGGGAAGCC
CGATGCGCCAGAGTTGTTTCTGAAACATGGCAAAGGTAGCGTTGCCAATGATGTTACAGATGAGATGGTC
AGACTAAACTGGCTGACGGAATTTATGCCTCTTCCGACCATCAAGCATTTTATCCGTACTCCTGATGATG
CATGGTTACTCACCACTGCGATCCCCGGGAAAACAGCATTCCAGGTATTAGAAGAATATCCTGATTCAGG
TGAAAATATTGTTGATGCGCTGGCAGTGTTCCTGCGCCGGTTGCATTCGATTCCTGTTTGTAATTGTCCT
TTTAACAGCGATCGCGTATTTCGTCTCGCTCAGGCGCAATCACGAATGAATAACGGTTTGGTTGATGCGA
GTGATTTTGATGACGAGCGTAATGGCTGGCCTGTTGAACAAGTCTGGAAAGAAATGCATAAACTTTTGCC
ATTCTCACCGGATTCAGTCGTCACTCATGGTGATTTCTCACTTGATAACCTTATTTTTGACGAGGGGAAA
TTAATAGGTTGTATTGATGTTGGACGAGTCGGAATCGCAGACCGATACCAGGATCTTGCCATCCTATGGA
ACTGCCTCGGTGAGTTTTCTCCTTCATTACAGAAACGGCTTTTTCAAAAATATGGTATTGATAATCCTGA
TATGAATAAATTGCAGTTTCATTTGATGCTCGATGAGTTTTTCTAAGAATTAATTCATGAGCGGATACAT
ATTTGAATGTATTTAGAAAAATAAACAAATAGGGGTTCCGCGCACATTTCCCCGAAAAGTGCCACCTGAA
ATTGTAAACGTTAATATTTTGTTAAAATTCGCGTTAAATTTTTGTTAAATCAGCTCATTTTTTAACCAAT
AGGCCGAAATCGGCAAAATCCCTTATAAATCAAAAGAATAGACCGAGATAGGGT
[37 nt withheld, positions 5515-5551]
AAAGAACGTGGACTCCAACGTCAAAGG
[49 nt withheld, positions 5579-5627]
T
[91 nt withheld, positions 5629-5719]
G
[124 nt withheld, positions 5721-5844]
CCCATTCGCCA
Features (pLannotate 1.2.2; 16 found; start..end, strand, type, name):
     26..73      -  terminator     T7 terminator: transcription terminator for bacteriophage T7 RNA polymerase
    108..821     -  CDS            hfriFP: hfriFP is a fluorescent protein published in 2013, derived from Herbaspirillum frisingense.
    834..853     -  RBS            RBS (fragment): efficient ribosome binding site from bacteriophage T7 gene 10 (Olins and Rangwala, 1989)
    853..875     -  intron         CMV intron (fragment): modified intron A from human cytomegalovirus (CMV)
    894..1173    +  CDS            TcR (fragment): tetracycline efflux protein; tet; confers resistance to tetracycline
   1181..1258    +  promoter       lacI promoter: lacI
   1259..2341    +  CDS            lacI: lac repressor; lacI; The lac repressor binds to the lac operator to inhibit transcription in E. coli. This inhibition can be relieved by adding lactose or isopropyl-β-D-thiogalactopyranoside (IPTG).
   2354..2375    +  protein_bind   CAP binding site: CAP binding activates transcription in the presence of cAMP. E. coli catabolite activator protein
   2390..2681    +  CDS            TcR (fragment): tetracycline efflux protein; tet; confers resistance to tetracycline
   2753..3133    -  CDS            YPB1_ECOLX: Protein predicted: Swiss-Prot protein existence level 4. From Escherichia coli.
   3150..3341    +  CDS            rop: Rop protein, which maintains plasmids at low copy number; rop
   3443..3585    +  misc_feature   bom: basis of mobility region from pBR322
   3771..4359    -  rep_origin     ori: high-copy-number ColE1/pMB1/pBR322/pUC origin of replication
   4481..5296    +  CDS            KanR: aminoglycoside phosphotransferase; aph(3')-Ia; confers resistance to kanamycin in bacteria or G418 (Geneticin®) in eukaryotes
   5305..5362    -  promoter       AmpR promoter (fragment): bla
   5389..5844    -  rep_origin     f1 ori (sequence partly withheld): f1 bacteriophage origin of replication; arrow indicates direction of (+) strand synthesis
