[The description below was written by a language model from this plasmid's Addgene catalogue record and pLannotate feature annotations shown in this document.]
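Description:
pET:GACG:GFP is a bacterial expression and synthetic-biology reporter plasmid built on a modified pET-28b backbone. It is propagated in E. coli from a ColE1/pMB1-type origin and selected with kanamycin through the aph(3')-Ia (KanR) gene. The annotated backbone also carries the rop gene and the pBR322 bom region, an f1 phage origin, and the lacI repressor gene with its own promoter. The catalogue lists the plasmid as high copy, although rop normally moderates copy number in this origin family. Short matches to a tetracycline-resistance gene, a CMV intron and an AmpR promoter are fragments, most likely backbone remnants or annotation artefacts rather than functional parts.

The payload is a roughly 720 bp GFP coding sequence (BioBrick part Bba_E0040), placed after the T7 gene 10 ribosome binding site and followed by the T7 terminator. The automated annotation labels this open reading frame as a different fluorescent protein, but its position and length fit the catalogued GFP. Expression is driven by a variant T7 promoter that the feature table does not call out. According to the record, positions -11 to -8 of this promoter read GACG, and the lacO operator normally found downstream of the T7 promoter in pET-28 has been removed. Transcription is therefore not gated by the lac repressor at the promoter, even though lacI remains on the plasmid.

The associated work describes transcriptional AND gates built from split T7 RNA polymerase mutants. In that context the plasmid serves as a fluorescent readout for polymerase variants that recognise this altered promoter. The deposited sequence is 5,855 nt, slightly shorter than the 5,993 bp total in the catalogue.
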