Addgene plasmid #60735: pET:GACG:GFP
Purpose: A modified pET28 driving expression of GFP, biobrick part Bba_E0040. No LacO site downstream of PT7. T7 promoter has base pairs 'GACG' between -11 and -8.
Depositing lab: Matthew Bennett. Depositing organization: Rice University. Publication: Library of synthetic transcriptional AND gates built with split T7 RNA polymerase mutants. Shis DL, Bennett MR. Proc Natl Acad Sci U S A. 2013 Mar 26;110(13):5028-33. doi: 10.1073/pnas.1220157110. Epub 2013 Mar 11. PubMed 23479654.
Backbone
  Vector backbone: pET-28b
  Backbone size w/o insert (bp): 5273
  Total vector size (bp): 5993
  Modifications to backbone: No lacO site downstream of T7 promoter. Nucleotides between -11 and -8 are 'GACG'.
  Vector type: Bacterial Expression, Synthetic Biology
Growth in bacteria
  Bacterial resistance: Kanamycin, 50 μg/mL
  Growth temperature: 37°C
  Growth strain: DH10B
  Copy number: High Copy
Gene/Insert
  Gene/Insert name: GFP (alt name: Bba_E0040)
  Insert size (bp): 720
Terms and licenses: Academic/Nonprofit Terms; Industry Terms: Not Available to Industry
How to cite: pET:GACG:GFP was a gift from Matthew Bennett (Addgene plasmid # 60735 ; http://n2t.net/addgene:60735 ; RRID:Addgene_60735)
