>Addgene plasmid #60735 | pET:GACG:GFP | addgene partial sequence | sequence record 99431 | T7term 5'-GCTAGTTATTGCTCAGCGG-3'
ATCCATGCCATGTGTAATCCCAGCAGCTGTTACAAACTCAAGAAGGACCATGTGGTCTCTCTTTTCGTTG
GGATCTTTCGAAAGGGCAGATTGTGTGGACAGGTAATGGTTGTCTGGTAAAAGGACAGGGCCATCGCCAA
TTGGAGTATTTTGTTGATAATGGTCTGCTAGTTGAACGCTTCCATCTTCAATGTTGTGTCTAATTTTGAA
GTTAACTTTGATTCCATTCTTTTGTTTGTCTGCCATGATGTATACATTGTGTGAGTTATAGTTGTATTCC
AATTTGTGTCCAAGAATGTTTCCATCTTCTTTAAAATCAATACCTTTTAACTCGATTCTATTAACAAGGG
TATCACCTTCAAACTTGACTTCAGCACGTGTCTTGTAGTTCCCGTCATCTTTGAAAAATATAGTTCTTTC
CTGTACATAACCTTCGGGCATGGCACTCTTGAAAAAGTCATGCTGTTTCATATGATCTGGGTATCTCGCA
AAGCATTGAACACCATAACCGAAAGTAGTGACAAGTGTTGGCCATGGAACAGGTAGTTTTCCAGTAGTGC
AAATAAATTTAAGGGTAAGTTTTCCGTATGTTGCATCACCTTCACCCTCTCCACTGACAGAAAATTTGTG
CCCATTAACATCACCATCTAATTCAACAAGAATTGGGACAACTCCAGTGAAAAGTTCTTCTCCTTTACGC
ATGACGTCGGTATATCTCCTTCTTAAAGTTAAACCCTATAGTGCGTCGTATTAATTTCGCGGGATCGAGA
TCTCGATCCTCTACGCCGGACGCATCGTGGCCGGCATCACCGGCGCCACAGGTGCGGTTGCTGGCGCCTA
TATCG
