>Addgene plasmid #60735 | pET:GACG:GFP | addgene partial sequence | sequence record 99432 | LacI-R 5'-GGCATACTCTGCGACATCGT-3'
GTCTGCCATGATGTATACATTGTGTGAGTTATAGTTGTATTCCAATTTGTGTCCAAGAATGTTTCCATCT
TCTTTAAAATCAATACCTTTTAACTCGATTCTATTAACAAGGGTATCACCTTCAAACTTGACTTCAGCAC
GTGTCTTGTAGTTCCCGTCATCTTTGAAAAATATAGTTCTTTCCTGTACATAACCTTCGGGCATGGCACT
CTTGAAAAAGTCATGCTGTTTCATATGATCTGGGTATCTCGCAAAGCATTGAACACCATAACCGAAAGTA
GTGACAAGTGTTGGCCATGGAACAGGTAGTTTTCCAGTAGTGCAAATAAATTTAAGGGTAAGTTTTCCGT
ATGTTGCATCACCTTCACCCTCTCCACTGACAGAAAATTTGTGCCCATTAACATCACCATCTAATTCAAC
AAGAATTGGGACAACTCCAGTGAAAAGTTCTTCTCCTTTACGCATGACGTCGGTATATCTCCTTCTTAAA
GTTAAACCCTATAGTGCGTCGTATTAATTTCGCGGGATCGAGATCTCGATCCTCTACGCCGGACGCATCG
TGGCCGGCATCACCGGCGCCACAGGTGCGGTTGCTGGCGCCTATATCGCCGACATCACCGATGGGGAAGA
TCGGGCTCGCCACTTCGGGCTCATGAGCGCTTGTTTCGGCGTGGGTATGGTGGCAGGCCCCGTGGCCGGG
GGACTGTTGGGCGCCATCTCCTTGCATGCACCATTCCTTGCGGCGGCGGTGCTCAACGGCCTCAACCTAC
TACTGGGCTGCTTCCTAATGCAGGAGTCGCATAAGGGAGAGCGTCGAGATCCCGGACACCATCGAATGGC
GCAAAACCTTTCGCGGTATGGCATGATAGCGCCCGGAAGAGAGTCAATTCA
